LOCUS       Exported 7102 bp ds-DNA circular SYN 13-MAY-2021
DEFINITION  Mammalian expression plasmid for SARS-CoV-2 3C-like proteinase.
ACCESSION   .
VERSION     .
KEYWORDS    pGBW-m4133922
SOURCE      synthetic DNA construct
  ORGANISM  synthetic DNA construct
REFERENCE   1 (bases 1 to 7102)
  TITLE     SARS-CoV-2 protein Mammalian expression constructs, tagged, for
            protein expression and/or purification
REFERENCE   2 (bases 1 to 7102)
  AUTHORS   .
  TITLE     Direct Submission
  JOURNAL   Exported May 13, 2021 from SnapGene Server 1.1.58
            http://www.snapgene.com
FEATURES             Location/Qualifiers
     source          1..7102
                     /organism="synthetic DNA construct"
                     /mol_type="other DNA"
     CDS             920..940
                     /codon_start=1
                     /product="tobacco etch virus (TEV) protease recognition and
                     cleavage site"
                     /label=TEV site
                     /translation="ENLYFQS"
     CDS             941..1018
                     /codon_start=1
                     /product="calmodulin-binding peptide"
                     /label=CBP
                     /note="derived from skeletal muscle myosin light chain
                     kinase; binds calmodulin with nanomolar affinity in the
                     presence of calcium"
                     /translation="KRRWKKNFIAVSAANRFKKISSSGAL"
     polyA_signal    1071..1192
                     /label=SV40 poly(A) signal
                     /note="SV40 polyadenylation signal"
     primer_bind     complement(1082..1101)
                     /label=EBV-rev
                     /note="SV40 polyA terminator, reverse primer"
     primer_bind     1136..1155
                     /label=SV40pA-R
                     /note="SV40 polyA, reverse primer"
     terminator      1307..1353
                     /label=T7 terminator
                     /note="transcription terminator for bacteriophage T7 RNA
                     polymerase"
     terminator      1383..1519
                     /label=rrnG terminator
                     /note="transcription terminator from the E. coli ribosomal
                     RNA rrnG operon (Albrechtsen et al., 1991)"
     misc_feature    1564..1635
                     /label=3' beta-globin insulator
                     /note="insulator downstream of the human beta-globin locus
                     (Farrell et al., 2002)"
     rep_origin      complement(1861..2449)
                     /direction=LEFT
                     /label=ori
                     /note="high-copy-number ColE1/pMB1/pBR322/pUC origin of
                     replication"
     primer_bind     complement(1941..1960)
                     /label=pBR322ori-F
                     /note="pBR322 origin, forward primer"
     promoter        2949..4158
                     /label=UbC promoter
                     /note="human ubiquitin C promoter"
     primer_bind     3995..4014
                     /label=hUBCpro-F
                     /note="Human Ubiquitin C (UbC) promoter, forward primer"
     CDS             4162..4761
                     /codon_start=1
                     /gene="pac from Streptomyces alboniger"
                     /product="puromycin N-acetyltransferase"
                     /label=PuroR
                     /note="confers resistance to puromycin"
                     /translation="MTEYKPTVRLATRDDVPRAVRTLAAAFADYPATRHTVDPDRHIER
                     VTELQELFLTRVGLDIGKVWVADDGAAVAVWTTPESVEAGAVFAEIGPRMAELSGSRLA
                     AQQQMEGLLAPHRPKEPAWFLATVGVSPDHQGKGLGSAVVLPGVEAAERAGVPAFLETS
                     APRNLPFYERLGFTVTADVEVPEGPRTWCMTRKPGA"
     primer_bind     complement(4162..4181)
                     /label=Puro-R
                     /note="Puromycin resistance gene, reverse primer. Also
                     called puro-variant-R"
     primer_bind     4658..4678
                     /label=Puro-F
                     /note="Puromycin resistance gene, forward primer"
     polyA_signal    4788..4836
                     /note="synthetic polyadenylation signal"
     CDS             5102..5962
                     /codon_start=1
                     /gene="bla"
                     /product="beta-lactamase"
                     /label=AmpR
                     /note="confers resistance to ampicillin, carbenicillin, and
                     related antibiotics"
                     /translation="MSIQHFRVALIPFFAAFCLPVFAHPETLVKVKDAEDQLGARVGYI
                     ELDLNSGKILESFRPEERFPMMSTFKVLLCGAVLSRIDAGQEQLGRRIHYSQNDLVEYS
                     PVTEKHLTDGMTVRELCSAAITMSDNTAANLLLTTIGGPKELTAFLHNMGDHVTRLDRW
                     EPELNEAIPNDERDTTMPVAMATTLRKLLTGELLTLASRQQLIDWMEADKVAGPLLRSA
                     LPAGWFIADKSGAGERGSRGIIAALGPDGKPSRIVVIYTTGSQATMDERNRQIAEIGAS
                     LIKHW"
     primer_bind     complement(5320..5339)
                     /label=Amp-R
                     /note="Ampicillin resistance gene, reverse primer"
     terminator      5975..6111
                     /label=rrnG terminator
                     /note="transcription terminator from the E. coli ribosomal
                     RNA rrnG operon (Albrechtsen et al., 1991)"
     misc_feature    6256..6327
                     /label=5' beta-globin insulator
                     /note="insulator upstream of the human beta-globin locus
                     (Farrell et al., 2002)"
     terminator      6332..6378
                     /label=T7 terminator
                     /note="transcription terminator for bacteriophage T7 RNA
                     polymerase"
     polyA_signal    6396..6444
                     /note="synthetic polyadenylation signal"
     enhancer        6525..6828
                     /label=CMV enhancer
                     /note="human cytomegalovirus immediate early enhancer"
     promoter        6830..7032
                     /label=CMV promoter
                     /note="human cytomegalovirus (CMV) immediate early
                     promoter"
     primer_bind     6983..7003
                     /label=CMV-F
                     /note="Human CMV immediate early promoter, forward primer"
     regulatory      7101..8
                     /regulatory_class="other"
                     /note="vertebrate consensus sequence for strong initiation
                     of translation (Kozak, 1987)"
ORIGIN
        1 caccatgggt tttagaaaaa tggcattccc atctggtaaa gttgagggtt gtatggtaca
       61 agtaacttgt ggtacaacta cacttaacgg tctttggctt gatgacgtag tttactgtcc
      121 aagacatgtg atctgcacct ctgaagacat gcttaaccct aattatgaag atttactcat
      181 tcgtaagtct aatcataatt tcttggtaca ggctggtaat gttcaactca gggttattgg
      241 acattctatg caaaattgtg tacttaagct taaggttgat acagccaatc ctaagacacc
      301 taagtataag tttgttcgca ttcaaccagg acagactttt tcagtgttag cttgttacaa
      361 tggttcacca tctggtgttt accaatgtgc tatgaggccc aatttcacta ttaagggttc
      421 attccttaat ggttcatgtg gtagtgttgg ttttaacata gattatgact gtgtctcttt
      481 ttgttacatg caccatatgg aattaccaac tggagttcat gctggcacag acttagaagg
      541 taacttttat ggaccttttg ttgacaggca aacagcacaa gcagctggta cggacacaac
      601 tattacagtt aatgttttag cttggttgta cgctgctgtt ataaatggag acaggtggtt
      661 tctcaatcga tttaccacaa ctcttaatga ctttaacctt gtggctatga agtacaatta
      721 tgaacctcta acacaagacc atgttgacat actaggacct ctttctgctc aaactggaat
      781 tgccgtttta gatatgtgtg cttcattaaa agaattactg caaaatggta tgaatggacg
      841 taccatattg ggtagtgctt tattagaaga tgaatttaca ccttttgatg ttgttagaca
      901 atgctcaggt gttactttcg aaaaccttta ctttcagtcg aagaggcgat ggaaaaagaa
      961 ttttatcgcg gtgagtgcag ccaacagatt caaaaagata tcctcgtctg gtgccctcta
     1021 agctagcttg actgactgag atacagcgta ccttcagctc acagacatga taagatacat
     1081 tgatgagttt ggacaaacca caactagaat gcagtgaaaa aaatgcttta tttgtgaaat
     1141 ttgtgatgct attgctttat ttgtaaccat tataagctgc aataaacaag ttaacaacaa
     1201 caattgcatt cattttatgt ttcaggttca gggggaggtg tgggaggttt tttaaagcaa
     1261 gtaaaacctc tacaaatgtg gtattggccc atctctatcg gtatcgtagc ataacccctt
     1321 ggggcctcta aacgggtctt gaggggtttt ttgtgcccct cgggccggat tgctatctac
     1381 cggcattggc gcagaaaaaa atgcctgatg cgacgctgcg cgtcttatac tcccacatat
     1441 gccagattca gcaacggata cggcttcccc aacttgccca cttccatacg tgtcctcctt
     1501 accagaaatt tatccttaag gtcgtcagct atcctgcagg cgatctctcg atttcgatca
     1561 agacattcct ttaatggtct tttctggaca ccactagggg tcagaagtag ttcatcaaac
     1621 tttcttccct ccctaatctc attggttacc ttgggctatc gaaacttaat taaccagtca
     1681 agtcagctac ttggcgagat cgacttgtct gggtttcgac tacgctcaga attgcgtcag
     1741 tcaagttcga tctggtcctt gctattgcac ccgttctccg attacgagtt tcatttaaat
     1801 catgtgagca aaaggccagc aaaaggccag gaaccgtaaa aaggccgcgt tgctggcgtt
     1861 tttccatagg ctccgccccc ctgacgagca tcacaaaaat cgacgctcaa gtcagaggtg
     1921 gcgaaacccg acaggactat aaagatacca ggcgtttccc cctggaagct ccctcgtgcg
     1981 ctctcctgtt ccgaccctgc cgcttaccgg atacctgtcc gcctttctcc cttcgggaag
     2041 cgtggcgctt tctcatagct cacgctgtag gtatctcagt tcggtgtagg tcgttcgctc
     2101 caagctgggc tgtgtgcacg aaccccccgt tcagcccgac cgctgcgcct tatccggtaa
     2161 ctatcgtctt gagtccaacc cggtaagaca cgacttatcg ccactggcag cagccactgg
     2221 taacaggatt agcagagcga ggtatgtagg cggtgctaca gagttcttga agtggtggcc
     2281 taactacggc tacactagaa gaacagtatt tggtatctgc gctctgctga agccagttac
     2341 cttcggaaaa agagttggta gctcttgatc cggcaaacaa accaccgctg gtagcggtgg
     2401 tttttttgtt tgcaagcagc agattacgcg cagaaaaaaa ggatctcaag aagatccttt
     2461 gatcttttct acggggtctg acgctcagtg gaacgaaaac tcacgttaag ggattttggt
     2521 catgagatta tcaaaaagga tcttcaccta gatcctttta aattaaaaat gaagttttaa
     2581 atcaatctaa agtatatatg agtaaacttg gtctgacagt taccaatgct taatcagtga
     2641 ggcacctatc tcagcgatct gtctatttcg ttcatccata gttgcattta aatttccgaa
     2701 ctctccaagg ccctcgtcgg aaaatcttca aacctttcgt ccgatccatc ttgcaggcta
     2761 cctctcgaac gaactatcgc aagtctcttg gccggccttg cgccttggct attgcttggc
     2821 agcgcctatc gccaggtatt actccaatcc cgaatatccg agatcgggat cacccgagag
     2881 aagttcaacc tacatcctca atcccgatct atccgagatc cgaggaatat cgaaatcggg
     2941 gcgcgcctgg cctccgcgcc gggttttggc gcctcccgcg ggcgcccccc tcgtcacggc
     3001 gagcgctgcc acgtcagacg aagggcgcag gagcgtcctg atccttccgc ccggacgctc
     3061 aggacagcgg cccgctgctc ataagactcg gccttagaac cccagtatca gcagaaggac
     3121 attttaggac gggacttggg tgactctagg gcactggttt tctttccaga gagcggaaca
     3181 ggcgaggaaa agtagtccct tctcggcgat tctgcggagg gatctccgtg gggcggtgaa
     3241 cgccgatgat tatataagga cgcgccgggt gtggcacagc tagttccgtc gcagccggga
     3301 tttgggtcgc ggttcttgtt tgtggatcgc tgtgatcgtc acttggtgag tagcgggctg
     3361 ctgggctggc cggggctttc gtggccgccg ggccgctcgg tgggacggaa gcgtgtggag
     3421 agaccgccaa gggctgtagt ctgggtccgc gagcaaggtt gccctgaact gggggttggg
     3481 gggagcgcag caaaatggcg gctgttcccg agtcttgaat ggaagacgct tgtgaggcgg
     3541 gctgtgaggt cgttgaaaca aggtgggggg catggtgggc ggcaagaacc caaggtcttg
     3601 agcccttcgc taatgcggga aagctcttat tcgggtgaga tgggctgggc accatctggg
     3661 gaccctgacg tgaagtttgt cactgactgg agaactcggt ttgtcgtctg ttgcgggggc
     3721 ggcagttatg gcggtgccgt tgggcagtgc acccgtacct ttgggagcgc gcgccctcgt
     3781 cgtgtcgtga cgtcacccgt tctgttggct tataatgcag ggtggggcca cctgccggta
     3841 ggtgtgcggt aggcttttct ccgtcgcagg acgcagggtt cgggcctagg gtaggctctc
     3901 ctgaatcgac aggcgccgga cctctggtga ggggagggat aagtgaggcg tcagtttctt
     3961 tggtcggttt tatgtaccta tcttcttaag tagctgaagc tccggttttg aactatgcgc
     4021 tcggggttgg cgagtgtgtt ttgtgaagtt ttttaggcac cttttgaaat gtaatcattt
     4081 gggtcaatat gtaattttca gtgttagact tgtaaattgt ccgctaaatt ctggccgttt
     4141 ttggcttttt tgttagacaa catgaccgag tacaagccca cggtgcgcct cgccacccgc
     4201 gacgacgtcc ccagggccgt acgcaccctc gccgccgcgt tcgccgacta ccccgccacg
     4261 cgccacaccg tcgatccgga ccgccacatc gagcgggtca ccgagctgca agaactcttc
     4321 ctcacgcgcg tcgggctcga catcggcaag gtgtgggtcg cggacgacgg cgccgcggtg
     4381 gcggtctgga ccacgccgga gagcgtcgaa gcgggggcgg tgttcgccga gatcggcccg
     4441 cgcatggccg agttgagcgg ttcccggctg gccgcgcagc aacagatgga gggcctcctg
     4501 gcgccgcacc ggcccaagga gcccgcgtgg ttcctggcca ccgtcggcgt ctcgcccgac
     4561 caccagggca agggtctggg cagcgccgtc gtgctccccg gagtggaggc cgccgagcgc
     4621 gccggggtgc ccgccttcct ggagacctcc gcgccccgca acctcccctt ctacgagcgg
     4681 ctcggcttca ccgtcaccgc cgacgtcgag gtgcccgaag gaccgcgcac ctggtgcatg
     4741 acccgcaagc ccggtgccta ggctagtatg taagcctagt cttagataat aaaatcgcta
     4801 tccatcgaag atggatgtgt gttggttttt tgtgtgtgta acgctaggcg cgcctggtgt
     4861 accgagaacg atcctctcag tgcgagtctc gacgatccat atcgttgctt ggcagtcagc
     4921 cagtcggaat ccagcttggg acccaggaag tccaatcgtc agatattgta ctcaagcctg
     4981 gtcacggcag cgtaccgatc tgtttaaacc tagatattga tagtctgatc ggtcaacgta
     5041 taatcgagtc ctagcttttg caaacatcta tcaagagaca ggatcagcag gaggctttcg
     5101 catgagtatt caacatttcc gtgtcgccct tattcccttt tttgcggcat tttgccttcc
     5161 tgtttttgct cacccagaaa cgctggtgaa agtaaaagat gctgaagatc agttgggtgc
     5221 gcgagtgggt tacatcgaac tggatctcaa cagcggtaag atccttgaga gttttcgccc
     5281 cgaagaacgc tttccaatga tgagcacttt taaagttctg ctatgtggcg cggtattatc
     5341 ccgtattgac gccgggcaag agcaactcgg tcgccgcata cactattctc agaatgactt
     5401 ggttgagtat tcaccagtca cagaaaagca tcttacggat ggcatgacag taagagaatt
     5461 atgcagtgct gccataacca tgagtgataa cactgcggcc aacttacttc tgacaacgat
     5521 tggaggaccg aaggagctaa ccgctttttt gcacaacatg ggggatcatg taactcgcct
     5581 tgatcgttgg gaaccggagc tgaatgaagc cataccaaac gacgagcgtg acaccacgat
     5641 gcctgtagca atggcaacaa ccttgcgtaa actattaact ggcgaactac ttactctagc
     5701 ttcccggcaa cagttgatag actggatgga ggcggataaa gttgcaggac cacttctgcg
     5761 ctcggccctt ccggctggct ggtttattgc tgataaatct ggagccggtg agcgtgggtc
     5821 tcgcggtatc attgcagcac tggggccaga tggtaagccc tcccgtatcg tagttatcta
     5881 cacgacgggg agtcaggcaa ctatggatga acgaaataga cagatcgctg agataggtgc
     5941 ctcactgatt aagcattggt aaccgattct aggtgcattg gcgcagaaaa aaatgcctga
     6001 tgcgacgctg cgcgtcttat actcccacat atgccagatt cagcaacgga tacggcttcc
     6061 ccaacttgcc cacttccata cgtgtcctcc ttaccagaaa tttatcctta agatcgttta
     6121 aactcgactc tggctctatc gaatctccgt cgtttcgagc ttacgcgaac agccgtggcg
     6181 ctcatttgct cgtcgggcat cgaatctcgt cagctatcgt cagcttacct ttttggcagc
     6241 gatcgcggct cccgacatct tggaccatta gctccacagg tatcttcttc cctctagtgg
     6301 tcataacagc agcttcagct acctctcaat tcaaaaaacc cctcaagacc cgtttagagg
     6361 ccccaagggg ttatgctatc aatcgttgcg ttacacacac aaaaaaccaa cacacatcca
     6421 tcttcgatgg atagcgattt tattatctaa ctgctgatcg agtgtagcca gatctagtaa
     6481 tcaattacgg ggtcattagt tcatagccca tatatggagt tccgcgttac ataacttacg
     6541 gtaaatggcc cgcctggctg accgcccaac gacccccgcc cattgacgtc aataatgacg
     6601 tatgttccca tagtaacgcc aatagggact ttccattgac gtcaatgggt ggagtattta
     6661 cggtaaactg cccacttggc agtacatcaa gtgtatcata tgccaagtac gccccctatt
     6721 gacgtcaatg acggtaaatg gcccgcctgg cattatgccc agtacatgac cttatgggac
     6781 tttcctactt ggcagtacat ctacgtatta gtcatcgcta ttaccatgct gatgcggttt
     6841 tggcagtaca tcaatgggcg tggatagcgg tttgactcac ggggatttcc aagtctccac
     6901 cccattgacg tcaatgggag tttgttttgg caccaaaatc aacgggactt tccaaaatgt
     6961 cgtaacaact ccgccccatt gacgcaaatg ggcggtaggc gtgtacggtg ggaggtctat
     7021 ataagcagag ctggtttagt gaaccgtcag atcagatctt tgtcgatcct accatccact
     7081 cgacacaccc gccagcggcc gc
//
