[The description below was written by a language model from this plasmid's Addgene catalogue record and the feature table of its GenBank file.]
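Description:
pGBW-m4133922 is a mammalian expression plasmid built on the pTwist_CMV_Puro_6 backbone for producing the SARS-CoV-2 3C-like proteinase (nsp5, the main protease processed from the ORF1ab polyprotein) in its wild-type form. The circular construct is 7102 bp. It is maintained in E. coli through a high-copy ColE1/pUC-type origin and a beta-lactamase gene conferring ampicillin resistance. For selection in mammalian cells, a separate cassette places the puromycin N-acetyltransferase gene under the human ubiquitin C promoter, followed by a synthetic polyadenylation signal.

Expression of the protease is driven by the human cytomegalovirus immediate early enhancer and promoter, with a Kozak consensus spanning the sequence origin to support efficient translation initiation. The nsp5 coding region itself is not annotated in the feature table, but the unannotated stretch between the Kozak element and the TEV site fits the recorded insert of about 911 bp. Directly downstream, the backbone supplies a C-terminal TEV protease recognition site followed by a calmodulin-binding peptide, so the protein can be captured on calmodulin in a calcium-dependent manner and the tag then removed by TEV cleavage. An SV40 polyadenylation signal terminates the transcript. The expression and selection units are bracketed by T7 and rrnG transcription terminators and by 5' and 3' beta-globin insulator elements, which help limit read-through and interference between neighbouring cassettes. The plasmid belongs to a set of tagged SARS-CoV-2 protein constructs intended for mammalian protein expression and/or purification.
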