Addgene plasmid #152817: pGBW-m4133922
Purpose: Mammalian expression plasmid for SARS-CoV-2 3C-like proteinase
Depositing lab: Ginkgo Bioworks & Benjie Chen. Depositing organization: Ginkgo Bioworks.
Backbone
  Vector backbone: pTwist_CMV_Puro_6
  Backbone size w/o insert (bp): 6080
  Vector type: Mammalian Expression
  Selectable markers: Puromycin
Growth in bacteria
  Bacterial resistance: Ampicillin, 100 μg/mL
  Growth temperature: 37°C
  Growth strain: DH5alpha
  Copy number: High Copy
Gene/Insert
  Gene/Insert name: SARS-CoV-2 3C-like proteinase (alt name: nsp5)
  Species: Severe acute respiratory syndrome coronavirus 2
  Insert size (bp): 911
  Mutation: wt
  Entrez Gene: ORF1ab (a.k.a. GU280_gp01)
  Promoter: CMV
  Tag / fusion protein: Cleavable TEV;CBP (C terminal on backbone)
  Cloning method: Unknown
Resource information
  A portion of this plasmid was derived from a plasmid made by: GinkgoBioworks
Depositor comments: NCBI reference sequence: YP_009725301.1
How to cite: pGBW-m4133922 was a gift from Ginkgo Bioworks & Benjie Chen (Addgene plasmid # 152817 ; http://n2t.net/addgene:152817 ; RRID:Addgene_152817)
